>Addgene plasmid #54775 | dKatushka-pBAD | addgene full sequence | sequence record 484240 | Addgene NGS Result
AAGAAACCAATTGTCCATATTGCATCAGACATTGCCGTCACTGCGTCTTTTACTGGCTCTTCTCGCTAAC
CAAACCGGTAACCCCGCTTATTAAAAGCATTCTGTAACAAAGCGGGACCAAAGCCATGACAAAAACGCGT
AACAAAAGTGTCTATAATCACGGCAGAAAAGTCCACATTGATTATTTGCACGGCGTCACACTTTGCTATG
CCATAGCATTTTTATCCATAAGATTAGCGGATACTACCTGACGCTTTTTATCGCAACTCTCTACTGTTTC
TCCATACCCGTTTTTTTGGGCTAGAAATAATTTTGTTTAACTTTAAGAAGGAGATATACATATGCGGGGT
TCTCATCATCATCATCATCATGGTATGGCTAGCATGACTGGTGGACAGCAAATGGGTCGGGATCTGTACG
AGAACCTGTACTTCCAGGGCTCGAGCATGGTGGGTGAGGATAGCGTGCTGATCACCGAGAACATGCACAT
GAAACTGTACATGGAGGGCACCGTGAACGACCACCACTTCAAGTGCACATCCGAGGGCGAAGGCAAGCCC
TACGAGGGCACCCAGACCATGAAGATCAAGGTGGTCGAGGGCGGCCCTCTCCCCTTCGCCTTCGACATCC
TGGCTACCAGCTTCATGTACGGCAGCAAAACCTTTATCAACCACACCCAGGGCATCCCCGACTTCTTTAA
GCAGTCCTTCCCTGAGGGCTTCACATGGGAGAGGATCACCACATACGAAGACGGGGGCGTGCTGACCGCT
ACCCAGGACACCAGCCTCCAGAACGGCTGCCTCATCTACAACGTCAAGATCAACGGGGTGAACTTCCCAT
CCAACGGCCCTGTGATGCAGAAGAAAACACTCGGCTGGGAGGCCAGCACCGAGATGCTGTACCCCGCTGA
CAGCGGCCTGAGAGGCCATAGCCAGATGGCCCTGAAGCTCGTGGGCGGGGGCTACCTGCACTGCTCCCTC
AAGACCACATACAGATCCAAGAAACCCGCTAAGAACCTCAAGATGCCCGGCTTCTACTTCGTGGACAGGA
GACTGGAAAGAATCAAGGAGGCCGACAAAGAGACCTACGTCGAGCAGCACGAGATGGCTGTGGCCAGGTA
CTGCGACCTGCCTAGCAAACTGGGGCACAGCTGAGAATTCGAAGCTTGGCTGTTTTGGCGGATGAGAGAA
GATTTTCAGCCTGATACAGATTAAATCAGAACGCAGAAGCGGTCTGATAAAACAGAATTTGCCTGGCGGC
AGTAGCGCGGTGGTCCCACCTGACCCCATGCCGAACTCAGAAGTGAAACGCCGTAGCGCCGATGGTAGTG
TGGGGTCTCCCCATGCGAGAGTAGGGAACTGCCAGGCATCAAATAAAACGAAAGGCTCAGTCGAAAGACT
GGGCCTTTCGTTTTATCTGTTGTTTGTCGGTGAACGCTCTCCTGAGTAGGACAAATCCGCCGGGAGCGGA
TTTGAACGTTGCGAAGCAACGGCCCGGAGGGTGGCGGGCAGGACGCCCGCCATAAACTGCCAGGCATCAA
ATTAAGCAGAAGGCCATCCTGACGGATGGCCTTTTTGCGTTTCTACAAACTCTTTTGTTTATTTTTCTAA
ATACATTCAAATATGTATCCGCTCATGAGACAATAACCCTGATAAATGCTTCAATAATATTGAAAAAGGA
AGAGTATGAGTATTCAACATTTCCGTGTCGCCCTTATTCCCTTTTTTGCGGCATTTTGCCTTCCTGTTTT
TGCTCACCCAGAAACGCTGGTGAAAGTAAAAGATGCTGAAGATCAGTTGGGTGCACGAGTGGGTTACATC
GAACTGGATCTCAACAGCGGTAAGATCCTTGAGAGTTTTCGCCCCGAAGAACGTTTTCCAATGATGAGCA
CTTTTAAAGTTCTGCTATGTGGCGCGGTATTATCCCGTGTTGACGCCGGGCAAGAGCAACTCGGTCGCCG
CATACACTATTCTCAGAATGACTTGGTTGAGTACTCACCAGTCACAGAAAAGCATCTTACGGATGGCATG
ACAGTAAGAGAATTATGCAGTGCTGCCATAACCATGAGTGATAACACTGCGGCCAACTTACTTCTGACAA
CGATCGGAGGACCGAAGGAGCTAACCGCTTTTTTGCACAACATGGGGGATCATGTAACTCGCCTTGATCG
TTGGGAACCGGAGCTGAATGAAGCCATACCAAACGACGAGCGTGACACCACGATGCCTGCAGCAATGGCA
ACAACGTTGCGCAAACTATTAACTGGCGAACTACTTACTCTAGCTTCCCGGCAACAATTAATAGACTGGA
TGGAGGCGGATAAAGTTGCAGGACCACTTCTGCGCTCGGCCCTTCCGGCTGGCTGGTTTATTGCTGATAA
ATCTGGAGCCGGTGAGCGTGGGTCTCGCGGTATCATTGCAGCACTGGGGCCAGATGGTAAGCCCTCCCGT
ATCGTAGTTATCTACACGACGGGGAGTCAGGCAACTATGGATGAACGAAATAGACAGATCGCTGAGATAG
GTGCCTCACTGATTAAGCATTGGTAACTGTCAGACCAAGTTTACTCATATATACTTTAGATTGATT
[125 nt withheld, positions 2587-2711]
C
[141 nt withheld, positions 2713-2853]
CCTTTGACGTTGGAGTCCACGTTCTTT
[37 nt withheld, positions 2881-2917]
ACCCTATCTCGGGCTATTCTTTTGATTTATAAGGGATTTTGCCGATTTCGGCCTATTGGTTAAAAAATGA
GCTGATTTAACAAAAATTTAACGCGAATTTTAACAAAATATTAACGTTTACAATTTAAAAGGATCTAGGT
GAAGATCCTTTTTGATAATCTCATGACCAAAATCCCTTAACGTGAGTTTTCGTTCCACTGAGCGTCAGAC
CCCGTAGAAAAGATCAAAGGATCTTCTTGAGATCCTTTTTTTCTGCGCGTAATCTGCTGCTTGCAAACAA
AAAAACCACCGCTACCAGCGGTGGTTTGTTTGCCGGATCAAGAGCTACCAACTCTTTTTCCGAAGGTAAC
TGGCTTCAGCAGAGCGCAGATACCAAATACTGTCCTTCTAGTGTAGCCGTAGTTAGGCCACCACTTCAAG
AACTCTGTAGCACCGCCTACATACCTCGCTCTGCTAATCCTGTTACCAGTGGCTGCTGCCAGTGGCGATA
AGTCGTGTCTTACCGGGTTGGACTCAAGACGATAGTTACCGGATAAGGCGCAGCGGTCGGGCTGAACGGG
GGGTTCGTGCACACAGCCCAGCTTGGAGCGAACGACCTACACCGAACTGAGATACCTACAGCGTGAGCTA
TGAGAAAGCGCCACGCTTCCCGAAGGGAGAAAGGCGGACAGGTATCCGGTAAGCGGCAGGGTCGGAACAG
GAGAGCGCACGAGGGAGCTTCCAGGGGGAAACGCCTGGTATCTTTATAGTCCTGTCGGGTTTCGCCACCT
CTGACTTGAGCGTCGATTTTTGTGATGCTCGTCAGGGGGGCGGAGCCTATGGAAAAACGCCAGCAACGCG
GCCTTTTTACGGTTCCTGGCCTTTTGCTGGCCTTTTGCTCACATGTTCTTTCCTGCGTTATCCCCTGATT
CTGTGGATAACCGTATTACCGCCTTTGAGTGAGCTGATACCGCTCGCCGCAGCCGAACGACCGAGCGCAG
CGAGTCAGTGAGCGAGGAAGCGGAAGAGCGCCTGATGCGGTATTTTCTCCTTACGCATCTGTGCGGTATT
TCACACCGCATCTGGTGCACTCTCAGTACAATCTGCTCTGATGCCGCATAGTTAAGCCAGTATACACTCC
GCTATCGCTACGTGACTGGGTCATGGCTGCGCCCCGACACCCGCCAACACCCGCTGACGCGCCCTGACGG
GCTTGTCTGCTCCCGGCATCCGCTTACAGACAAGCTGTGACCGTCTCCGGGAGCTGCATGTGTCAGAGGT
TTTCACCGTCATCACCGAAACGCGCGAGGCAGAAGGAGATGGCGCCCAACAGTCCCCCGGCCACGGGGCC
TGCCACCATACCCACGCCGAAACAAGCGCTCATGAGCCCGAAGTGGCGAGCCCGATCTTCCCCATCGGTG
ATGTCGGCGATATAGGCGCCAGCAACCGCACCTGTGGCGCCGGTGATGCCGGCCACGATGCGTCCGGCGT
AGAGGATCTGCTCATGTTTGACAGCTTATCATCGATGCATAATGTGCCTGTCAAATGGACGAAGCAGGGA
TTCTGCAAACCCTATGCTACTCCGTCAAGCCGTCAATTGTCTGATTCGTTACCAATTATGACAACTTGAC
GGCTACATCATTCACTTTTTCTTCACAACCGGCACGGAACTCGCTCGGGCTGGCCCCGGTGCATTTTTTA
AATACCCGCGAGAAATAGAGTTGATCGTCAAAACCAACATTGCGACCGACGGTGGCGATAGGCATCCGGG
TGGTGCTCAAAAGCAGCTTCGCCTGGCTGATACGTTGGTCCTCGCGCCAGCTTAAGACGCTAATCCCTAA
CTGCTGGCGGAAAAGATGTGACAGACGCGACGGCGACAAGCAAACATGCTGTGCGACGCTGGCGATATCA
AAATTGCTGTCTGCCAGGTGATCGCTGATGTACTGACAAGCCTCGCGTACCCGATTATCCATCGGTGGAT
GGAGCGACTCGTTAATCGCTTCCATGCGCCGCAGTAACAATTGCTCAAGCAGATTTATCGCCAGCAGCTC
CGAATAGCGCCCTTCCCCTTGCCCGGCGTTAATGATTTGCCCAAACAGGTCGCTGAAATGCGGCTGGTGC
GCTTCATCCGGGCGAAAGAACCCCGTATTGGCAAATATTGACGGCCAGTTAAGCCATTCATGCCAGTAGG
CGCGCGGACGAAAGTAAACCCACTGGTGATACCATTCGCGAGCCTCCGGATGACGACCGTAGTGATGAAT
CTCTCCTGGCGGGAACAGCAAAATATCACCCGGTCGGCAAACAAATTCTCGTCCCTGATTTTTCACCACC
CCCTGACCGCGAATGGTGAGATTGAGAATATAACCTTTCATTCCCAGCGGTCGGTCGATAAAAAAATCGA
GATAACCGTTGGCCTCAATCGGCGTTAAACCCGCCACCAGATGGGCATTAAACGAGTATCCCGGCAGCAG
GGGATCATTTTGCGCTTCAGCCATACTTTTCATACTCCCGCCATTCAGAG
Features (pLannotate 1.2.2; 17 found; start..end, strand, type, name):
      1..285     +  promoter       araBAD promoter: araBAD; promoter of the L-arabinose operon of E. coli; the araC regulatory gene is transcribed in the opposite direction (Guzman et al., 1995)
    312..334     +  RBS            RBS: efficient ribosome binding site from bacteriophage T7 gene 10 (Olins and Rangwala, 1989)
    354..374     +  CDS            capTEV™ (fragment): composite tag for in vivo biotinylation, TEV protease cleavage, and 6xHis tagging
    375..407     +  CDS            T7 tag (gene 10 leader): leader peptide from bacteriophage T7 gene 10 promotes efficient translation in E. coli
    447..1154    +  CDS            TurboFP635: far-red-shifted derivative of red fluorescent protein from Entacmaea quadricolor, also known as Katushka (Shcherbo et al., 2007) mammalian codon-optimized
   1251..1366    +  ncRNA          5S rRNA: Accession: RF00001 - 5S ribosomal RNA
   1370..1456    +  terminator     rrnB T1 terminator: Escherichia coli rrnB; transcription terminator T1 from the E. coli rrnB gene
   1548..1575    +  terminator     rrnB T2 terminator: transcription terminator T2 from the E. coli rrnB gene
   1594..1685    +  promoter       AmpR promoter: bla
   1686..2546    +  CDS            AmpR: β-lactamase; bla; confers resistance to ampicillin, carbenicillin, and related antibiotics
   2588..2968    +  rep_origin     M13 ori (sequence partly withheld): M13 bacteriophage origin of replication; arrow indicates direction of (+) strand synthesis
   3154..3742    +  rep_origin     ori: high-copy-number ColE1/pMB1/pBR322/pUC origin of replication
   3928..4068    -  misc_feature   bom: basis of mobility region from pBR322
   4170..4209    -  CDS            rop (fragment): Rop protein, which maintains plasmids at low copy number; rop
   4210..4395    -  CDS            TcR (fragment): tetracycline efflux protein; tet; confers resistance to tetracycline
   4405..4423    +  promoter       tet promoter (fragment): E. coli promoter for tetracycline efflux protein gene
   4513..5391    -  CDS            araC: L-arabinose regulatory protein; araC
