[The description below was written by a language model from this plasmid's Addgene catalogue record and pLannotate feature annotations shown in this document.]
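Description:
dKatushka-pBAD is a bacterial expression plasmid on a pBAD-type backbone that produces the far-red fluorescent protein Katushka in E. coli, with a histidine tag for purification. The catalogue lists it as an empty backbone with no separate insert. It describes the fluorescent protein and an N-terminal 6xHis tag as parts of the backbone and gives excitation and emission maxima of 588 and 635 nm. The catalogue states a backbone size of about 4.8 kb, whereas the sequenced record that was annotated is 5,417 nt.

Expression is driven by the araBAD promoter, with the araC regulator gene encoded divergently on the opposite strand, so transcription is induced by L-arabinose. Downstream are a phage T7 gene 10 ribosome binding site and a short leader. This leader comprises a His-tag segment (annotated as a fragment of a composite tag) and the T7 gene 10 leader peptide, which promotes efficient translation. It is followed by a coding sequence annotated as TurboFP635 (Katushka), a mammalian codon-optimised derivative of the Entacmaea quadricolor red fluorescent protein. The annotation does not distinguish the "dKatushka" form named in the catalogue from TurboFP635. Transcription ends at the rrnB region, which includes a 5S rRNA segment and the T1 and T2 terminators.

The plasmid replicates from a high-copy ColE1/pMB1-type origin and is selected with ampicillin through the bla gene. An M13 phage origin is also present, along with pBR322 remnants: the bom site and fragments of rop, the tetracycline resistance gene and its promoter. The record supports its use for arabinose-inducible production and His-tag purification of the far-red protein.
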