Addgene plasmid #54775: dKatushka-pBAD
Purpose: (Empty Backbone) Localization: Protein Expression Vector , Excitation: 588, Emission: 635
Depositing lab: Dmitriy Chudakov & Michael Davidson. Depositing organization: Florida State University, Tallahassee. Publication: Bright far-red fluorescent protein for whole-body imaging. Shcherbo D, Merzlyak EM, Chepurnykh TV, Fradkov AF, Ermakova GV, Solovieva EA, Lukyanov KA, Bogdanova EA, Zaraisky AG, Lukyanov S, Chudakov DM. Nat Methods. 2007 Sep . 4(9):741-6. 10.1038/nmeth1083 PubMed 17721542.
Backbone
  Vector backbone: dKatushka-pBAD
  Backbone size (bp): 4800
  Vector type: Bacterial Expression
  Tag / fusion protein: dKatushka (C terminal on backbone); 6xHis (N terminal on backbone)
Growth in bacteria
  Bacterial resistance: Ampicillin, 100 μg/mL
  Growth temperature: 37°C
  Growth strain: DH5alpha
  Copy number: High Copy
Gene/Insert
  Gene/Insert name: None
  Tag / fusion protein: dKatushka (C terminal on backbone); 6xHis (N terminal on backbone)
  Cloning method: Unknown
  Sequencing primers: 5′ pBAD-Fwd; 3′ pBAD-rev
Resource information
  A portion of this plasmid was derived from a plasmid made by: D.M. Chudakov, PMID 17721542
Terms and licenses: Academic/Nonprofit Terms; Industry Terms
Depositor comments: Contains 6x-Histidine tag for protein purification. Excitation = 588; Emission = 635
How to cite: dKatushka-pBAD was a gift from Dmitriy Chudakov & Michael Davidson (Addgene plasmid # 54775 ; http://n2t.net/addgene:54775 ; RRID:Addgene_54775)
