>Addgene plasmid #54775 | dKatushka-pBAD | addgene partial sequence | sequence record 93148 | pBAD-F 5'-ATGCCATAGCATTTTTATCC-3'
TCTACTGTTTCTCCATACCCGTTTTTTTGGGCTAGAAATAATTTTGTTTAACTTTAAGAAGGAGATATAC
ATATGCGGGGTTCTCATCATCATCATCATCATGGTATGGCTAGCATGACTGGTGGACAGCAAATGGGTCG
GGATCTGTACGAGAACCTGTACTTCCAGGGCTCGAGCATGGTGGGTGAGGATAGCGTGCTGATCACCGAG
AACATGCACATGAAACTGTACATGGAGGGCACCGTGAACGACCACCACTTCAAGTGCACATCCGAGGGCG
AAGGCAAGCCCTACGAGGGCACCCAGACCATGAAGATCAAGGTGGTCGAGGGCGGCCCTCTCCCCTTCGC
CTTCGACATCCTGGCTACCAGCTTCATGTACGGCAGCAAAACCTTTATCAACCACACCCAGGGCATCCCC
GACTTCTTTAAGCAGTCCTTCCCTGAGGGCTTCACATGGGAGAGGATCACCACATACGAAGACGGGGGCG
TGCTGACCGCTACCCAGGACACCAGCCTCCAGAACGGCTGCCTCATCTACAACGTCAAGATCAACGGGGT
GAACTTCCCATCCAACGGCCCTGTGATGCAGAAGAAAACACTCGGCTGGGAGGCCAGCACCGAGATGCTG
TACCCCGCTGACAGCGGCCTGAGAGGCCATAGCCAGATGGCCCTGAAGCTCGTGGGCGGGGGCTACCTGC
ACTGCTCCCTCAAGACCACATACAGATCCAAGA
