>Addgene plasmid #54775 | dKatushka-pBAD | addgene partial sequence | sequence record 94335 | pBAD-R 5'-GATTTAATCTGTATCAGG-3'
AGCTTCGAATTCTCAGCTGTGCCCCAGTTTGCTAGGCAGGTCGCAGTACCTGGCCACAGCCATCTCGTGC
TGCTCGACGTAGGTCTCTTTGTCGGCCTCCTTGATTCTTTCCAGTCTCCTGTCCACGAAGTAGAAGCCGG
GCATCTTGAGGTTCTTAGCGGGTTTCTTGGATCTGTATGTGGTCTTGAGGGAGCAGTGCAGGTAGCCCCC
GCCCACGAGCTTCAGGGCCATCTGGCTATGGCCTCTCAGGCCGCTGTCAGCGGGGTACAGCATCTCGGTG
CTGGCCTCCCAGCCGAGTGTTTTCTTCTGCATCACAGGGCCGTTGGATGGGAAGTTCACCCCGTTGATCT
TGACGTTGTAGATGAGGCAGCCGTTCTGGAGGCTGGTGTCCTGGGTAGCGGTCAGCACGCCCCCGTCTTC
GTATGTGGTGATCCTCTCCCATGTGAAGCCCTCAGGGAAGGACTGCTTAAAGAAGTCGGGGATGCCCTGG
GTGTGGTTGATAAAGGTTTTGCTGCCGTACATGAAGCTGGTAGCCAGGATGTCGAAGGCGAAGGGGAGAG
GGCCGCCCTCGACCACCTTGATCTTCATGGTCTGGGTGCCCTCGTAGGGCTTGCCTTCGCCCTCGGATGT
GCACTTGAAGTGGTGGTCGTTCACGGTGCCCTCCATGTACAGTTTCATGTGCATGTTCTCGGTGATCAGC
ACGCTATCCTCACCCACCATGCTCGAGCCCTGGAAGTACAGGTTCTCGTACAGATCCCGACCCATTTGCT
GTCCACCAGTCATGCTAGCCATACCATGATGATGATGATGATGAGAACCCCGCATATGTATATCTCCTTC
TTAAAGTTAA
